Addgene plasmid #27217: ldlr (low density lipoprotein receptor)_R (OZ540)
Depositing lab: Keith Joung. Depositing organization: Massachusetts General Hospital. Publication: Rapid "open-source" engineering of customized zinc-finger nucleases for highly efficient gene modification. Maeder ML, Thibodeau-Beganny S, Osiak A, Wright DA, Anthony RM, Eichtinger M, Jiang T, Foley JE, Winfrey RJ, Townsend JA, Unger-Wallace E, Sander JD, Muller-Lerch F, Fu F, Pearlberg J, Goebel C, Dassie JP, Pruett-Miller SM, Porteus MH, Sgroi DC, Iafrate AJ, Dobbs D, McCray PB, Cathomen T, Voytas DF, Joung JK. Mol Cell. 2008 Jul 25. 31(2):294-301. 10.1016/j.molcel.2008.06.016 PubMed 18657511.
Backbone
  Vector backbone: MG414
  Backbone size w/o insert (bp): 5493
  Vector type: Zebrafish Targeting
Growth in bacteria
  Bacterial resistance: Kanamycin, 50 μg/mL
  Growth temperature: 37°C
  Growth strain: XL1 Blue
  Growth instructions: Requires a bacterial strain such as XL1 Blue, that expresses the lacIq allele of lac repressor
  Copy number: Low Copy
Gene/Insert
  Gene/Insert name: Zinc finger array targeting ldlr (alt names: low density lipoprotein receptor-like; OZ540; LOC100329978)
  Species: D. rerio (zebrafish)
  Insert size (bp): 270
  GenBank ID: ENSDARG00000029476
  Entrez Gene: LOC100329978
  Cloning method: Restriction Enzyme; 5′ cloning site XbaI (not destroyed); 3′ cloning site BamHI (not destroyed)
  Sequencing primers: 5′ OK.61 GGGTAGTACGATGACGGAACCTGTC
Terms and licenses: Academic/Nonprofit Terms; Industry Terms: Not Available to Industry
Depositor comments: This plasmid encodes a zinc finger array targeting half of a target sequence in the zebrafish gene ldlr (see below). Please note that this plasmid does NOT contain the ldlr sequence. Users must order the complementary plasmid ldlr (low density lipoprotein receptor)_L (OZ539) [Addgene plasmid 27216] in order to create a zinc finger nuclease (ZFN) pair to introduce targeted mutations into this specific zebrafish gene. Users will also need to clone the zinc finger (ZF) insert of this plasmid into a zinc finger nuclease (ZFN) vector to express a FOKI fusion product. Examples of possible ZFN expression vectors that can be used are: pST1374 (Addgene plasmid 13426), pMLM290 (Addgene plasmid 21872), pMLM292 (Addgene plasmid 21873), pMLM800 (Addgene plasmid 27202) and pMLM802 (Addgene plasmid 27203). This zinc finger array was tested for binding activity to the sequence 5'-TCGGCAGTG-3' in a bacterial two hybrid assay, and resulted in 6.13 fold activation. However, this array has not yet been tested for activity as a zinc finger nuclease (i.e. for its ability to induce mutations at the intended locus). Scientists using this zinc finger array in a publication should notify and acknowledge NIH grant number R01 GM088040 in the publication. Other Articles: "Oligomerized pool engineering (OPEN): an 'open-source' protocol for making customized zinc-finger arrays." Maeder ML et al. (Nat Protoc. 2009 Sept 17. 4(10):1471-1501. Pubmed ID: 19798082 "Targeted mutagenesis in zebrafish using customized zinc-finger nucleases." Foley JE et al. (Nat Protoc. 2009 Dec 3. 4(12):1855-1867. Pubmed ID: 20010934
How to cite: ldlr (low density lipoprotein receptor)_R (OZ540) was a gift from Keith Joung (Addgene plasmid # 27217 ; http://n2t.net/addgene:27217 ; RRID:Addgene_27217)
