[The description below was written by a language model from this plasmid's Addgene catalogue record.]
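Description:
ldlr (low density lipoprotein receptor)_R (OZ540) is a low-copy bacterial plasmid built on the MG414 backbone (about 5.5 kb without insert) and selected with kanamycin. It is catalogued as a zebrafish targeting reagent. It has to be propagated in an E. coli host carrying the lacIq allele of the lac repressor, such as XL1 Blue, which suggests that expression from the backbone is under lac-type control. The record does not name the promoter, the origin of replication or any other backbone feature, and no feature table is provided.

The payload is a roughly 270 bp engineered zinc finger array, cloned between XbaI and BamHI sites that both remain intact so the array can be excised. It was produced by the OPEN (oligomerized pool engineering) selection approach and recognises a 9 bp half-site within the zebrafish ldlr gene. The plasmid does not contain any ldlr sequence itself. In a bacterial two-hybrid assay the array gave about six-fold activation on its target half-site, but it had not been tested as a nuclease for inducing mutations at the locus.

The construct is a source plasmid, not a ready-to-use nuclease. To make a functional reagent, the zinc finger insert must be subcloned into a zinc finger nuclease expression vector so that it is fused to the FokI cleavage domain. It must then be paired with the complementary "left" array, OZ539, which binds the other half-site. Together the two FokI fusions are meant to dimerise at the target and create a double-strand break, allowing targeted mutagenesis of ldlr in zebrafish.
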