>Addgene plasmid #27217 | ldlr (low density lipoprotein receptor)_R (OZ540) | addgene partial sequence | sequence record 33625 | 27217 with OK.61 (5' GGGTAGTACGATGACGGAACCTGTC 3')
GGAAATCATTGTGCAAAGGCCCTGAGAAAAATCCAAGCTTTGGCGGCCGCTGACTACAAAGACGATGATG
ACAAATCTAGACCCGGGGAGCGCCCCTTCCAGTGTCGCATTTGCATGCGGAACTTTTCGAGGAACTTCAT
CCTTCAGAGGCATACCCGTACTCATACCGGTGAAAAACCGTTTCAGTGTCGGATCTGTATGCGAAATTTC
TCCCAGAGCACCACGTTGAAAAGGCATCTACGTACGCACACCGGCGAGAAGCCATTCCAATGCCGAATAT
GCATGCGCAACTTCAGTCGCATGGACGGCCTGCAGACGCACCTAAAAACCCACCTGAGGGGATCCTCTGC
ACAGTAGTAACTAGAGACTAGAAAAAGGCCGACAAGTCCCGCTCCGCTGAAGATCCTGGCGTAATAGCGA
AGAGGCCCGCACCGATCGCCCTTCCCAACAGTTGCGCAGCCTGAATGGCGAATGGG
[124 nt withheld, positions 477-600]
C
[91 nt withheld, positions 602-692]
A
[49 nt withheld, positions 694-742]
CCTTTGACGTTGGAGTCCACGTTCTTT
[37 nt withheld, positions 770-806]
ACCCTATCTCGGTCTATTCTTTTGATTTATAAGGGATTTTGCCGATTTCGGCCTATTGGTTAAAAAATGA
GCTGATTTAACAAAATTTAACGCGATTAT
